>Addgene plasmid #118197 | lentiSAMv2 OPTN TSS-guide2 | addgene full sequence | sequence record 240418 | Addgene NGS Result
GTTTTAGAGCTAGGCCAACATGAGGATCACCCATGTCTGCAGGGCCTAGCAAGTTAAAATAAGGCTAGTC
CGTTATCAACTTGGCCAACATGAGGATCACCCATGTCTGCAGGGCCAAGTGGCACCGAGTCGGTGCTTTT
TTTGGATCCTAGGTCTTGAAAGGAGTGGGAATTGGCTCCGGTGCCCGTCAGTGGGCAGAGCGCACATCGC
CCACAGTCCCCGAGAAGTTGGGGGGAGGGGTCGGCAATTGATCCGGTGCCTAGAGAAGGTGGCGCGGGGT
AAACTGGGAAAGTGATGTCGTGTACTGGCTCCGCCTTTTTCCCGAGGGTGGGGGAGAACCGTATATAAGT
GCAGTAGTCGCCGTGAACGTTCTTTTTCGCAACGGGTTTGCCGCCAGAACACAGGCGTACGGCCACCATG
AAAAGGCCGGCGGCCACGAAAAAGGCCGGCCAGGCAAAAAAGAAAAAGGACAAGAAGTACAGCATCGGCC
TGGCCATCGGCACCAACTCTGTGGGCTGGGCCGTGATCACCGACGAGTACAAGGTGCCCAGCAAGAAATT
CAAGGTGCTGGGCAACACCGACCGGCACAGCATCAAGAAGAACCTGATCGGAGCCCTGCTGTTCGACAGC
GGCGAAACAGCCGAGGCCACCCGGCTGAAGAGAACCGCCAGAAGAAGATACACCAGACGGAAGAACCGGA
TCTGCTATCTGCAAGAGATCTTCAGCAACGAGATGGCCAAGGTGGACGACAGCTTCTTCCACAGACTGGA
AGAGTCCTTCCTGGTGGAAGAGGATAAGAAGCACGAGCGGCACCCCATCTTCGGCAACATCGTGGACGAG
GTGGCCTACCACGAGAAGTACCCCACCATCTACCACCTGAGAAAGAAACTGGTGGACAGCACCGACAAGG
CCGACCTGCGGCTGATCTATCTGGCCCTGGCCCACATGATCAAGTTCCGGGGCCACTTCCTGATCGAGGG
CGACCTGAACCCCGACAACAGCGACGTGGACAAGCTGTTCATCCAGCTGGTGCAGACCTACAACCAGCTG
TTCGAGGAAAACCCCATCAACGCCAGCGGCGTGGACGCCAAGGCCATCCTGTCTGCCAGACTGAGCAAGA
GCAGACGGCTGGAAAATCTGATCGCCCAGCTGCCCGGCGAGAAGAAGAATGGCCTGTTCGGCAACCTGAT
TGCCCTGAGCCTGGGCCTGACCCCCAACTTCAAGAGCAACTTCGACCTGGCCGAGGATGCCAAACTGCAG
CTGAGCAAGGACACCTACGACGACGACCTGGACAACCTGCTGGCCCAGATCGGCGACCAGTACGCCGACC
TGTTTCTGGCCGCCAAGAACCTGTCCGACGCCATCCTGCTGAGCGACATCCTGAGAGTGAACACCGAGAT
CACCAAGGCCCCCCTGAGCGCCTCTATGATCAAGAGATACGACGAGCACCACCAGGACCTGACCCTGCTG
AAAGCTCTCGTGCGGCAGCAGCTGCCTGAGAAGTACAAAGAGATTTTCTTCGACCAGAGCAAGAACGGCT
ACGCCGGCTACATTGACGGCGGAGCCAGCCAGGAAGAGTTCTACAAGTTCATCAAGCCCATCCTGGAAAA
GATGGACGGCACCGAGGAACTGCTCGTGAAGCTGAACAGAGAGGACCTGCTGCGGAAGCAGCGGACCTTC
GACAACGGCAGCATCCCCCACCAGATCCACCTGGGAGAGCTGCACGCCATTCTGCGGCGGCAGGAAGATT
TTTACCCATTCCTGAAGGACAACCGGGAAAAGATCGAGAAGATCCTGACCTTCCGCATCCCCTACTACGT
GGGCCCTCTGGCCAGGGGAAACAGCAGATTCGCCTGGATGACCAGAAAGAGCGAGGAAACCATCACCCCC
TGGAACTTCGAGGAAGTGGTGGACAAGGGCGCTTCCGCCCAGAGCTTCATCGAGCGGATGACCAACTTCG
ATAAGAACCTGCCCAACGAGAAGGTGCTGCCCAAGCACAGCCTGCTGTACGAGTACTTCACCGTGTATAA
CGAGCTGACCAAAGTGAAATACGTGACCGAGGGAATGAGAAAGCCCGCCTTCCTGAGCGGCGAGCAGAAA
AAGGCCATCGTGGACCTGCTGTTCAAGACCAACCGGAAAGTGACCGTGAAGCAGCTGAAAGAGGACTACT
TCAAGAAAATCGAGTGCTTCGACTCCGTGGAAATCTCCGGCGTGGAAGATCGGTTCAACGCCTCCCTGGG
CACATACCACGATCTGCTGAAAATTATCAAGGACAAGGACTTCCTGGACAATGAGGAAAACGAGGACATT
CTGGAAGATATCGTGCTGACCCTGACACTGTTTGAGGACAGAGAGATGATCGAGGAACGGCTGAAAACCT
ATGCCCACCTGTTCGACGACAAAGTGATGAAGCAGCTGAAGCGGCGGAGATACACCGGCTGGGGCAGGCT
GAGCCGGAAGCTGATCAACGGCATCCGGGACAAGCAGTCCGGCAAGACAATCCTGGATTTCCTGAAGTCC
GACGGCTTCGCCAACAGAAACTTCATGCAGCTGATCCACGACGACAGCCTGACCTTTAAAGAGGACATCC
AGAAAGCCCAGGTGTCCGGCCAGGGCGATAGCCTGCACGAGCACATTGCCAATCTGGCCGGCAGCCCCGC
CATTAAGAAGGGCATCCTGCAGACAGTGAAGGTGGTGGACGAGCTCGTGAAAGTGATGGGCCGGCACAAG
CCCGAGAACATCGTGATCGAAATGGCCAGAGAGAACCAGACCACCCAGAAGGGACAGAAGAACAGCCGCG
AGAGAATGAAGCGGATCGAAGAGGGCATCAAAGAGCTGGGCAGCCAGATCCTGAAAGAACACCCCGTGGA
AAACACCCAGCTGCAGAACGAGAAGCTGTACCTGTACTACCTGCAGAATGGGCGGGATATGTACGTGGAC
CAGGAACTGGACATCAACCGGCTGTCCGACTACGATGTGGACCACATCGTGCCTCAGAGCTTTCTGAAGG
ACGACTCCATCGACAACAAGGTGCTGACCAGAAGCGACAAGGCCCGGGGCAAGAGCGACAACGTGCCCTC
CGAAGAGGTCGTGAAGAAGATGAAGAACTACTGGCGGCAGCTGCTGAACGCCAAGCTGATTACCCAGAGA
AAGTTCGACAATCTGACCAAGGCCGAGAGAGGCGGCCTGAGCGAACTGGATAAGGCCGGCTTCATCAAGA
GACAGCTGGTGGAAACCCGGCAGATCACAAAGCACGTGGCACAGATCCTGGACTCCCGGATGAACACTAA
GTACGACGAGAATGACAAGCTGATCCGGGAAGTGAAAGTGATCACCCTGAAGTCCAAGCTGGTGTCCGAT
TTCCGGAAGGATTTCCAGTTTTACAAAGTGCGCGAGATCAACAACTACCACCACGCCCACGACGCCTACC
TGAACGCCGTCGTGGGAACCGCCCTGATCAAAAAGTACCCTAAGCTGGAAAGCGAGTTCGTGTACGGCGA
CTACAAGGTGTACGACGTGCGGAAGATGATCGCCAAGAGCGAGCAGGAAATCGGCAAGGCTACCGCCAAG
TACTTCTTCTACAGCAACATCATGAACTTTTTCAAGACCGAGATTACCCTGGCCAACGGCGAGATCCGGA
AGCGGCCTCTGATCGAGACAAACGGCGAAACCGGGGAGATCGTGTGGGATAAGGGCCGGGATTTTGCCAC
CGTGCGGAAAGTGCTGAGCATGCCCCAAGTGAATATCGTGAAAAAGACCGAGGTGCAGACAGGCGGCTTC
AGCAAAGAGTCTATCCTGCCCAAGAGGAACAGCGATAAGCTGATCGCCAGAAAGAAGGACTGGGACCCTA
AGAAGTACGGCGGCTTCGACAGCCCCACCGTGGCCTATTCTGTGCTGGTGGTGGCCAAAGTGGAAAAGGG
CAAGTCCAAGAAACTGAAGAGTGTGAAAGAGCTGCTGGGGATCACCATCATGGAAAGAAGCAGCTTCGAG
AAGAATCCCATCGACTTTCTGGAAGCCAAGGGCTACAAAGAAGTGAAAAAGGACCTGATCATCAAGCTGC
CTAAGTACTCCCTGTTCGAGCTGGAAAACGGCCGGAAGAGAATGCTGGCCTCTGCCGGCGAACTGCAGAA
GGGAAACGAACTGGCCCTGCCCTCCAAATATGTGAACTTCCTGTACCTGGCCAGCCACTATGAGAAGCTG
AAGGGCTCCCCCGAGGATAATGAGCAGAAACAGCTGTTTGTGGAACAGCACAAGCACTACCTGGACGAGA
TCATCGAGCAGATCAGCGAGTTCTCCAAGAGAGTGATCCTGGCCGACGCTAATCTGGACAAAGTGCTGTC
CGCCTACAACAAGCACCGGGATAAGCCCATCAGAGAGCAGGCCGAGAATATCATCCACCTGTTTACCCTG
ACCAATCTGGGAGCCCCTGCCGCCTTCAAGTACTTTGACACCACCATCGACCGGAAGAGGTACACCAGCA
CCAAAGAGGTGCTGGACGCCACCCTGATCCACCAGAGCATCACCGGCCTGTACGAGACACGGATCGACCT
GTCTCAGCTGGGAGGCGACAGCGCTGGAGGAGGTGGAAGCGGAGGAGGAGGAAGCGGAGGAGGAGGTAGC
GGACCTAAGAAAAAGAGGAAGGTGGCGGCCGCTGGATCCGGACGGGCTGACGCATTGGACGATTTTGATC
TGGATATGCTGGGAAGTGACGCCCTCGATGATTTTGACCTTGACATGCTTGGTTCGGATGCCCTTGATGA
CTTTGACCTCGACATGCTCGGCAGTGACGCCCTTGATGATTTCGACCTGGACATGCTGATTAACTGTACA
GGCAGTGGAGAGGGCAGAGGAAGTCTGCTAACATGCGGTGACGTCGAGGAGAATCCTGGCCCAATGGCCA
AGCCTTTGTCTCAAGAAGAATCCACCCTCATTGAAAGAGCAACGGCTACAATCAACAGCATCCCCATCTC
TGAAGACTACAGCGTCGCCAGCGCAGCTCTCTCTAGCGACGGCCGCATCTTCACTGGTGTCAATGTATAT
CATTTTACTGGGGGACCTTGTGCAGAACTCGTGGTGCTGGGCACTGCTGCTGCTGCGGCAGCTGGCAACC
TGACTTGTATCGTCGCGATCGGAAATGAGAACAGGGGCATCTTGAGCCCCTGCGGACGGTGCCGACAGGT
GCTTCTCGATCTGCATCCTGGGATCAAAGCCATAGTGAAGGACAGTGATGGACAGCCGACGGCAGTTGGG
ATTCGTGAATTGCTGCCCTCTGGTTATGTGTGGGAGGGCTAAGAATTCGATATCAAGCTTATCGGTAATC
AACCTCTGGATTACAAAATTTGTGAAAGATTGACTGGTATTCTTAACTATGTTGCTCCTTTTACGCTATG
TGGATACGCTGCTTTAATGCCTTTGTATCATGCTATTGCTTCCCGTATGGCTTTCATTTTCTCCTCCTTG
TATAAATCCTGGTTGCTGTCTCTTTATGAGGAGTTGTGGCCCGTTGTCAGGCAACGTGGCGTGGTGTGCA
CTGTGTTTGCTGACGCAACCCCCACTGGTTGGGGCATTGCCACCACCTGTCAGCTCCTTTCCGGGACTTT
CGCTTTCCCCCTCCCTATTGCCACGGCGGAACTCATCGCCGCCTGCCTTGCCCGCTGCTGGACAGGGGCT
CGGCTGTTGGGCACTGACAATTCCGTGGTGTTGTCGGGGAAATCATCGTCCTTTCCTTGGCTGCTCGCCT
GTGTTGCCACCTGGATTCTGCGCGGGACGTCCTTCTGCTACGTCCCTTCGGCCCTCAATCCAGCGGACCT
TCCTTCCCGCGGCCTGCTGCCGGCTCTGCGGCCTCTTCCGCGTCTTCGCCTTCGCCCTCAGACGAGTCGG
ATCTCCCTTTGGGCCGCCTCCCCGCATCGATACCGTCGACCTCGAGACCTAGAAAAACATGGAGCAATCA
CAAGTAGCAATACAGCAGCTACCAATGCTGATTGTGCCTGGCTAGAAGCACAAGAGGAGGAGGAGGTGGG
TTTTCCAGTCACACCTCAGGTACCTTTAAGACCAATGACTTACAAGGCAGCTGTAGATCTTAGCCACTTT
TTAAAAGAAAAGGGGGGACTGGAAGGGCTAATTCACTCCCAACGAAGACAAGATATCCTTGATCTGTGGA
TCTACCACACACAAGGCTACTTCCCTGATTGGCAGAACTACACACCAGGGCCAGGGATCAGATATCCACT
GACCTTTGGATGGTGCTACAAGCTAGTACCAGTTGAGCAAGAGAAGGTAGAAGAAGCCAATGAAGGAGAG
AACACCCGCTTGTTACACCCTGTGAGCCTGCATGGGATGGATGACCCGGAGAGAGAAGTATTAGAGTGGA
GGTTTGACAGCCGCCTAGCATTTCATCACATGGCCCGAGAGCTGCATCCGGACTGTACTGGGTCTCTCTG
GTTAGACCAGATCTGAGCCTGGGAGCTCTCTGGCTAACTAGGGAACCCACTGCTTAAGCCTCAATAAAGC
TTGCCTTGAGTGCTTCAAGTAGTGTGTGCCCGTCTGTTGTGTGACTCTGGTAACTAGAGATCCCTCAGAC
CCTTTTAGTCAGTGTGGAAAATCTCTAGCAGGGCCCGTTTAAACCCGCTGATCAGCCTCGACTGTGCCTT
CTAGTTGCCAGCCATCTGTTGTTTGCCCCTCCCCCGTGCCTTCCTTGACCCTGGAAGGTGCCACTCCCAC
TGTCCTTTCCTAATAAAATGAGGAAATTGCATCGCATTGTCTGAGTAGGTGTCATTCTATTCTGGGGGGT
GGGGTGGGGCAGGACAGCAAGGGGGAGGATTGGGAAGACAATAGCAGGCATGCTGGGGATGCGGTGGGCT
CTATGGCTTCTGAGGCGGAAAGAACCAGCTGGGGCTCTAGGGGGTATCCCC
[124 nt withheld, positions 6912-7035]
C
[91 nt withheld, positions 7037-7127]
A
[49 nt withheld, positions 7129-7177]
CCTTTGACGTTGGAGTCCACGTTCTTT
[37 nt withheld, positions 7205-7241]
ACCCTATCTCGGTCTATTCTTTTGATTTATAAGGGATTTTGCCGATTTCGGCCTATTGGTTAAAAAATGA
GCTGATTTAACAAAAATTTAACGCGAATTAATTCTGTGGAATGTGTGTCAGTTAGGGTGTGGAAAGTCCC
CAGGCTCCCCAGCAGGCAGAAGTATGCAAAGCATGCATCTCAATTAGTCAGCAACCAGGTGTGGAAAGTC
CCCAGGCTCCCCAGCAGGCAGAAGTATGCAAAGCATGCATCTCAATTAGTCAGCAACCATAGTCCCGCCC
CTAACTCCGCCCATCCCGCCCCTAACTCCGCCCAGTTCCGCCCATTCTCCGCCCCATGGCTGACTAATTT
TTTTTATTTATGCAGAGGCCGAGGCCGCCTCTGCCTCTGAGCTATTCCAGAAGTAGTGAGGAGGCTTTTT
TGGAGGCCTAGGCTTTTGCAAAAAGCTCCCGGGAGCTTGTATATCCATTTTCGGATCTGATCAGCACGTG
TTGACAATTAATCATCGGCATAGTATATCGGCATAGTATAATACGACAAGGTGAGGAACTAAACCATGGC
CAAGTTGACCAGTGCCGTTCCGGTGCTCACCGCGCGCGACGTCGCCGGAGCGGTCGAGTTCTGGACCGAC
CGGCTCGGGTTCTCCCGGGACTTCGTGGAGGACGACTTCGCCGGTGTGGTCCGGGACGACGTGACCCTGT
TCATCAGCGCGGTCCAGGACCAGGTGGTGCCGGACAACACCCTGGCCTGGGTGTGGGTGCGCGGCCTGGA
CGAGCTGTACGCCGAGTGGTCGGAGGTCGTGTCCACGAACTTCCGGGACGCCTCCGGGCCGGCCATGACC
GAGATCGGCGAGCAGCCGTGGGGGCGGGAGTTCGCCCTGCGCGACCCGGCCGGCAACTGCGTGCACTTCG
TGGCCGAGGAGCAGGACTGACACGTGCTACGAGATTTCGATTCCACCGCCGCCTTCTATGAAAGGTTGGG
CTTCGGAATCGTTTTCCGGGACGCCGGCTGGATGATCCTCCAGCGCGGGGATCTCATGCTGGAGTTCTTC
GCCCACCCCAACTTGTTTATTGCAGCTTATAATGGTTACAAATAAAGCAATAGCATCACAAATTTCACAA
ATAAAGCATTTTTTTCACTGCATTCTAGTTGTGGTTTGTCCAAACTCATCAATGTATCTTATCATGTCTG
TATACCGTCGACCTCTAGCTAGAGCTTGGCGTAATCATGGTCATAGCTGTTTCCTGTGTGAAATTGTTAT
CCGCTCACAATTCCACACAACATACGAGCCGGAAGCATAAAGTGTAAAGCCTGGGGTGCCTAATGAGTGA
GCTAACTCACATTAATTGCGTTGCGCTCACTGCCCGCTTTCCAGTCGGGAAACCTGTCGTGCCAGCTGCA
TTAATGAATCGGCCAACGCGCGGGGAGAGGCGGTTTGCGTATTGGGCGCTCTTCCGCTTCCTCGCTCACT
GACTCGCTGCGCTCGGTCGTTCGGCTGCGGCGAGCGGTATCAGCTCACTCAAAGGCGGTAATACGGTTAT
CCACAGAATCAGGGGATAACGCAGGAAAGAACATGTGAGCAAAAGGCCAGCAAAAGGCCAGGAACCGTAA
AAAGGCCGCGTTGCTGGCGTTTTTCCATAGGCTCCGCCCCCCTGACGAGCATCACAAAAATCGACGCTCA
AGTCAGAGGTGGCGAAACCCGACAGGACTATAAAGATACCAGGCGTTTCCCCCTGGAAGCTCCCTCGTGC
GCTCTCCTGTTCCGACCCTGCCGCTTACCGGATACCTGTCCGCCTTTCTCCCTTCGGGAAGCGTGGCGCT
TTCTCATAGCTCACGCTGTAGGTATCTCAGTTCGGTGTAGGTCGTTCGCTCCAAGCTGGGCTGTGTGCAC
GAACCCCCCGTTCAGCCCGACCGCTGCGCCTTATCCGGTAACTATCGTCTTGAGTCCAACCCGGTAAGAC
ACGACTTATCGCCACTGGCAGCAGCCACTGGTAACAGGATTAGCAGAGCGAGGTATGTAGGCGGTGCTAC
AGAGTTCTTGAAGTGGTGGCCTAACTACGGCTACACTAGAAGAACAGTATTTGGTATCTGCGCTCTGCTG
AAGCCAGTTACCTTCGGAAAAAGAGTTGGTAGCTCTTGATCCGGCAAACAAACCACCGCTGGTAGCGGTG
GTTTTTTTGTTTGCAAGCAGCAGATTACGCGCAGAAAAAAAGGATCTCAAGAAGATCCTTTGATCTTTTC
TACGGGGTCTGACGCTCAGTGGAACGAAAACTCACGTTAAGGGATTTTGGTCATGAGATTATCAAAAAGG
ATCTTCACCTAGATCCTTTTAAATTAAAAATGAAGTTTTAAATCAATCTAAAGTATATATGAGTAAACTT
GGTCTGACAGTTACCAATGCTTAATCAGTGAGGCACCTATCTCAGCGATCTGTCTATTTCGTTCATCCAT
AGTTGCCTGACTCCCCGTCGTGTAGATAACTACGATACGGGAGGGCTTACCATCTGGCCCCAGTGCTGCA
ATGATACCGCGAGACCCACGCTCACCGGCTCCAGATTTATCAGCAATAAACCAGCCAGCCGGAAGGGCCG
AGCGCAGAAGTGGTCCTGCAACTTTATCCGCCTCCATCCAGTCTATTAATTGTTGCCGGGAAGCTAGAGT
AAGTAGTTCGCCAGTTAATAGTTTGCGCAACGTTGTTGCCATTGCTACAGGCATCGTGGTGTCACGCTCG
TCGTTTGGTATGGCTTCATTCAGCTCCGGTTCCCAACGATCAAGGCGAGTTACATGATCCCCCATGTTGT
GCAAAAAAGCGGTTAGCTCCTTCGGTCCTCCGATCGTTGTCAGAAGTAAGTTGGCCGCAGTGTTATCACT
CATGGTTATGGCAGCACTGCATAATTCTCTTACTGTCATGCCATCCGTAAGATGCTTTTCTGTGACTGGT
GAGTACTCAACCAAGTCATTCTGAGAATAGTGTATGCGGCGACCGAGTTGCTCTTGCCCGGCGTCAATAC
GGGATAATACCGCGCCACATAGCAGAACTTTAAAAGTGCTCATCATTGGAAAACGTTCTTCGGGGCGAAA
ACTCTCAAGGATCTTACCGCTGTTGAGATCCAGTTCGATGTAACCCACTCGTGCACCCAACTGATCTTCA
GCATCTTTTACTTTCACCAGCGTTTCTGGGTGAGCAAAAACAGGAAGGCAAAATGCCGCAAAAAAGGGAA
TAAGGGCGACACGGAAATGTTGAATACTCATACTCTTCCTTTTTCAATATTATTGAAGCATTTATCAGGG
TTATTGTCTCATGAGCGGATACATATTTGAATGTATTTAGAAAAATAAACAAATAGGGGTTCCGCGCACA
TTTCCCCGAAAAGTGCCACCTGACGTCGACGGATCGGGAGATCTCCCGATCCCCTATGGTGCACTCTCAG
TACAATCTGCTCTGATGCCGCATAGTTAAGCCAGTATCTGCTCCCTGCTTGTGTGTTGGAGGTCGCTGAG
TAGTGCGCGAGCAAAATTTAAGCTACAACAAGGCAAGGCTTGACCGACAATTGCATGAAGAATCTGCTTA
GGGTTAGGCGTTTTGCGCTGCTTCGCGATGTACGGGCCAGATATACGCGTTGACATTGATTATTGACTAG
TTATTAATAGTAATCAATTACGGGGTCATTAGTTCATAGCCCATATATGGAGTTCCGCGTTACATAACTT
ACGGTAAATGGCCCGCCTGGCTGACCGCCCAACGACCCCCGCCCATTGACGTCAATAATGACGTATGTTC
CCATAGTAACGCCAATAGGGACTTTCCATTGACGTCAATGGGTGGAGTATTTACGGTAAACTGCCCACTT
GGCAGTACATCAAGTGTATCATATGCCAAGTACGCCCCCTATTGACGTCAATGACGGTAAATGGCCCGCC
TGGCATTATGCCCAGTACATGACCTTATGGGACTTTCCTACTTGGCAGTACATCTACGTATTAGTCATCG
CTATTACCATGGTGATGCGGTTTTGGCAGTACATCAATGGGCGTGGATAGCGGTTTGACTCACGGGGATT
TCCAAGTCTCCACCCCATTGACGTCAATGGGAGTTTGTTTTGGCACCAAAATCAACGGGACTTTCCAAAA
TGTCGTAACAACTCCGCCCCATTGACGCAAATGGGCGGTAGGCGTGTACGGTGGGAGGTCTATATAAGCA
GCGCGTTTTGCCTGTACTGGGTCTCTCTGGTTAGACCAGATCTGAGCCTGGGAGCTCTCTGGCTAACTAG
GGAACCCACTGCTTAAGCCTCAATAAAGCTTGCCTTGAGTGCTTCAAGTAGTGTGTGCCCGTCTGTTGTG
TGACTCTGGTAACTAGAGATCCCTCAGACCCTTTTAGTCAGTGTGGAAAATCTCTAGCAGTGGCGCCCGA
ACAGGGACTTGAAAGCGAAAGGGAAACCAGAGGAGCTCTCTCGACGCAGGACTCGGCTTGCTGAAGCGCG
CACGGCAAGAGGCGAGGGGCGGCGACTGGTGAGTACGCCAAAAATTTTGACTAGCGGAGGCTAGAAGGAG
AGAGATGGGTGCGAGAGCGTCAGTATTAAGCGGGGGAGAATTAGATCGCGATGGGAAAAAATTCGGTTAA
GGCCAGGGGGAAAGAAAAAATATAAATTAAAACATATAGTATGGGCAAGCAGGGAGCTAGAACGATTCGC
AGTTAATCCTGGCCTGTTAGAAACATCAGAAGGCTGTAGACAAATACTGGGACAGCTACAACCATCCCTT
CAGACAGGATCAGAAGAACTTAGATCATTATATAATACAGTAGCAACCCTCTATTGTGTGCATCAAAGGA
TAGAGATAAAAGACACCAAGGAAGCTTTAGACAAGATAGAGGAAGAGCAAAACAAAAGTAAGACCACCGC
ACAGCAAGCGGCCGCTGATCTTCAGACCTGGAGGAGGAGATATGAGGGACAATTGGAGAAGTGAATTATA
TAAATATAAAGTAGTAAAAATTGAACCATTAGGAGTAGCACCCACCAAGGCAAAGAGAAGAGTGGTGCAG
AGAGAAAAAAGAGCAGTGGGAATAGGAGCTTTGTTCCTTGGGTTCTTGGGAGCAGCAGGAAGCACTATGG
GCGCAGCGTCAATGACGCTGACGGTACAGGCCAGACAATTATTGTCTGGTATAGTGCAGCAGCAGAACAA
TTTGCTGAGGGCTATTGAGGCGCAACAGCATCTGTTGCAACTCACAGTCTGGGGCATCAAGCAGCTCCAG
GCAAGAATCCTGGCTGTGGAAAGATACCTAAAGGATCAACAGCTCCTGGGGATTTGGGGTTGCTCTGGAA
AACTCATTTGCACCACTGCTGTGCCTTGGAATGCTAGTTGGAGTAATAAATCTCTGGAACAGATTTGGAA
TCACACGACCTGGATGGAGTGGGACAGAGAAATTAACAATTACACAAGCTTAATACACTCCTTAATTGAA
GAATCGCAAAACCAGCAAGAAAAGAATGAACAAGAATTATTGGAATTAGATAAATGGGCAAGTTTGTGGA
ATTGGTTTAACATAACAAATTGGCTGTGGTATATAAAATTATTCATAATGATAGTAGGAGGCTTGGTAGG
TTTAAGAATAGTTTTTGCTGTACTTTCTATAGTGAATAGAGTTAGGCAGGGATATTCACCATTATCGTTT
CAGACCCACCTCCCAACCCCGAGGGGACCCGACAGGCCCGAAGGAATAGAAGAAGAAGGTGGAGAGAGAG
ACAGAGACAGATCCATTCGATTAGTGAACGGATCGGCACTGCGTGCGCCAATTCTGCAGACAAATGGCAG
TATTCATCCACAATTTTAAAAGAAAAGGGGGGATTGGGGGGTACAGTGCAGGGGAAAGAATAGTAGACAT
AATAGCAACAGACATACAAACTAAAGAATTACAAAAACAAATTACAAAAATTCAAAATTTTCGGGTTTAT
TACAGGGACAGCAGAGATCCAGTTTGGTTAATTAGCTAGCGAGGGCCTATTTCCCATGATTCCTTCATAT
TTGCATATACGATACAAGGCTGTTAGAGAGATAATTGGAATTAATTTGACTGTAAACACAAAGATATTAG
TACAAAATACGTGACGTAGAAAGTAATAATTTCTTGGGTAGTTTGCAGTTTTAAAATTATGTTTTAAAAT
GGACTATCATATGCTTACCGTAACTTGAAAGTATTTCGATTTCTTGGCTTTATATATCTTGTGGAAAGGA
CGAAACACCGGCCTTGGTCGGGTGGGGTA
Features (pLannotate 1.2.2; 38 found; start..end, strand, type, name):
     18..36      +  misc_RNA       MS2 stem loop: stem loop that binds the bacteriophage MS2 coat protein
     47..83      +  misc_RNA       gRNA scaffold (fragment): guide RNA scaffold for the Streptococcus pyogenes CRISPR/Cas9 system
     88..106     +  misc_RNA       MS2 stem loop: stem loop that binds the bacteriophage MS2 coat protein
    117..136     +  misc_RNA       gRNA scaffold (fragment): guide RNA scaffold for the Streptococcus pyogenes CRISPR/Cas9 system
    149..167     +  CDS            small t antigen (fragment): SV40 (simian virus 40) small t antigen
    193..404     +  promoter       EF-1α core promoter: core promoter for human elongation factor EF-1α
    421..468     +  CDS            nucleoplasmin NLS: bipartite nuclear localization signal from nucleoplasmin
    468..4569    +  CDS            dCas9 (fragment): catalytically dead mutant of the Cas9 endonuclease from the Streptococcus pyogenes Type II CRISPR/Cas system RNA-guided DNA-binding protein that lacks endonuclease activity due to the D10A mutation in the RuvC catalytic domain and the N863A mutation in the HNH catalytic domain
   4894..5292    +  CDS            BSD: blasticidin S deaminase; Aspergillus terreus BSD; confers resistance to blasticidin
   5293..5314    +  misc_feature   MCS (fragment): pBluescript multiple cloning site
   5317..5905    +  misc_feature   WPRE: woodchuck hepatitis virus posttranscriptional regulatory element
   5842..6423    +  CDS            nef (fragment): NEF_HV1H2 - Experimental evidence at protein level: Swiss-Prot protein existence level 1. Extracellular Nef protein targets CD4(+) T-lymphocytes for apoptosis by interacting with CXCR4 surface receptors. From Human immunodeficiency virus type 1 group M subtype B (isolate HXB2) (HIV-1).
   6430..6610    +  LTR            5' LTR (truncated): truncated 5' long terminal repeat (LTR) from HIV-1
   6642..6866    +  polyA_signal   bGH poly(A) signal: bovine growth hormone polyadenylation signal
   6870..6891    +  promoter       SV40 promoter (fragment): SV40 enhancer and early promoter
   6912..7340    +  rep_origin     f1 ori (sequence partly withheld): f1 bacteriophage origin of replication; arrow indicates direction of (+) strand synthesis
   7354..7683    +  promoter       SV40 promoter: SV40 enhancer and early promoter
   7731..7778    +  promoter       EM7 promoter: synthetic bacterial promoter&nbsp
   7797..8171    +  CDS            BleoR: antibiotic-binding protein; Sh ble from Streptoalloteichus hindustanus; confers resistance to bleomycin, phleomycin, and Zeocin™
   8181..8306    +  CDS            ble (fragment): BLE_KLEPN - Experimental evidence at protein level: Swiss-Prot protein existence level 1. Binding protein with a strong affinity to the bleomycin family of antibiotics. Binds to CL990; an antimitotic-antibiotic compound. From Klebsiella pneumoniae.
   8301..8422    +  polyA_signal   SV40 poly(A) signal: SV40 polyadenylation signal
   8493..8515    -  protein_bind   lac operator (fragment): The lac repressor binds to the lac operator to inhibit transcription in E. coli. This inhibition can be relieved by adding lactose or isopropyl-β-D-thiogalactopyranoside (IPTG). lac repressor encoded by lacI
   8519..8549    -  promoter       lac promoter: promoter for the E. coli lac operon
   8564..8585    -  protein_bind   CAP binding site: CAP binding activates transcription in the presence of cAMP. E. coli catabolite activator protein
   8598..8690    -  CDS            lacI (fragment): lac repressor; lacI; The lac repressor binds to the lac operator to inhibit transcription in E. coli. This inhibition can be relieved by adding lactose or isopropyl-β-D-thiogalactopyranoside (IPTG).
   8873..9461    -  rep_origin     ori: high-copy-number ColE1/pMB1/pBR322/pUC origin of replication
   9632..10492   -  CDS            AmpR: β-lactamase; bla; confers resistance to ampicillin, carbenicillin, and related antibiotics
  10493..10597   -  promoter       AmpR promoter: bla
  10656..10708   -  misc_feature   bom (fragment): basis of mobility region from pBR322
  10863..11242   +  enhancer       CMV enhancer: human cytomegalovirus immediate early enhancer
  11243..11442   +  promoter       CMV promoter: human cytomegalovirus (CMV) immediate early promoter
  11460..11640   +  LTR            5' LTR (truncated): truncated 5' long terminal repeat (LTR) from HIV-1
  11687..11812   +  misc_feature   HIV-1 Ψ: packaging signal of human immunodeficiency virus type 1
  11796..12159   +  CDS            HIV-1 gag (fragment): gag protein from human immunodeficiency virus 1; gag
  12305..12538   +  misc_feature   RRE: The Rev response element (RRE) of HIV-1 allows for Rev-dependent mRNA export from the nucleus to the cytoplasm.
  12915..13015   +  CDS            Rev (fragment): human immunodeficiency virus 1 (HIV-1) Rev protein; rev; enhances nuclear export of unspliced and incompletely spliced viral mRNAs
  13065..13182   +  misc_feature   cPPT/CTS: central polypurine tract and central termination sequence of HIV-1
  13232..13472   +  promoter       U6 promoter: RNA polymerase III promoter for human U6 snRNA
