[The description below was written by a language model from this plasmid's Addgene catalogue record and pLannotate feature annotations shown in this document.]
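Description:
lentiSAMv2 OPTN TSS-guide2 is a lentiviral CRISPR activation plasmid built on the lentiSAMv2 backbone, carrying a guide RNA directed at the transcription start site region of the human OPTN gene. It is propagated in E. coli as a high-copy plasmid through a ColE1/pUC-type origin with ampicillin resistance (AmpR). The backbone also contains an f1 origin and an SV40/EM7-driven bleomycin/Zeocin resistance cassette that lies outside the viral transfer region. That region has the layout of a third-generation lentiviral vector. A CMV enhancer/promoter is fused to a truncated HIV-1 5' LTR and followed by the Ψ packaging signal, a gag fragment, the RRE and the cPPT/CTS. WPRE, a second truncated LTR and a bGH polyadenylation signal sit at the 3' end.

Two expression units sit between the LTRs. A human U6 promoter (RNA polymerase III) drives the OPTN-targeting guide in an S. pyogenes scaffold that carries two MS2 stem loops. These loops bind MS2 coat protein, so activator fusions supplied from a separate construct can be recruited to the guide. Downstream, the EF-1α core promoter drives a nucleoplasmin NLS-tagged, catalytically dead Cas9 with the D10A and N863A mutations. According to the catalogue record, this dCas9 is fused to the VP64 activation domain and linked through a 2A peptide to blasticidin S deaminase. The feature table annotates dCas9 and BSD but not VP64 or the 2A, which presumably fall in the unannotated gap between them. Transduced mammalian cells are selected with blasticidin. The construct is intended for CRISPR-mediated transcriptional activation of endogenous OPTN in human cells.
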