Addgene plasmid #118197: lentiSAMv2 OPTN TSS-guide2
Purpose: CRISPR-mediated activation of OPTN. Catalytically inactive Cas9 from S. pyogenes and VP64 with 2A-BlastR.
Depositing lab: Jorge Ferrer. Depositing organization: Imperial College London. Publication: Human pancreatic islet three-dimensional chromatin architecture provides insights into the genetics of type 2 diabetes. Miguel-Escalada I, Bonas-Guarch S, Cebola I, Ponsa-Cobas J, Mendieta-Esteban J, Atla G, Javierre BM, Rolando DMY, Farabella I, Morgan CC, Garcia-Hurtado J, Beucher A, Moran I, Pasquali L, Ramos-Rodriguez M, Appel EVR, Linneberg A, Gjesing AP, Witte DR, Pedersen O, Grarup N, Ravassard P, Torrents D, Mercader JM, Piemonti L, Berney T, de Koning EJP, Kerr-Conte J, Pattou F, Fedko IO, Groop L, Prokopenko I, Hansen T, Marti-Renom MA, Fraser P, Ferrer J. Nat Genet. 2019 Jun 28. pii: 10.1038/s41588-019-0457-0. doi: 10.1038/s41588-019-0457-0. PubMed 31253982.
Backbone
  Vector backbone: lentiSAMv2
  Backbone manufacturer: Feng Zhang (Addgene #75112)
  Vector type: Mammalian Expression, Lentiviral, CRISPR
  Selectable markers: Blasticidin
Growth in bacteria
  Bacterial resistance: Ampicillin, 100 μg/mL
  Growth temperature: 37°C
  Growth strain: Stbl3
  Copy number: High Copy
Gene/Insert
  Gene/Insert name: dCas9-VP64-2A-BlastR
  gRNA/shRNA sequence: GCCTTGGTCGGGTGGGGTA
  Species: H. sapiens (human)
  Promoter: EF1a core and U6
  Cloning method: Restriction Enzyme; 5′ cloning site Unknown (destroyed during cloning); 3′ cloning site Unknown (destroyed during cloning)
  Sequencing primers: 5′ GATCCGCCACCATGGATGC
Terms and licenses: Academic/Nonprofit Terms; Industry Terms: Not Available to Industry
Depositor comments: Please visit https://www.biorxiv.org/content/early/2018/08/27/400291 for bioRxiv preprint.
How to cite: lentiSAMv2 OPTN TSS-guide2 was a gift from Jorge Ferrer (Addgene plasmid # 118197 ; http://n2t.net/addgene:118197 ; RRID:Addgene_118197)
