>Addgene plasmid #118197 | lentiSAMv2 OPTN TSS-guide2 | depositor partial sequence | sequence record 223297 | Guide RNA, MS2 stem loops, EF1a core promoter, NLS
NNNNNNNNNNNNNNNNNNGNNNTNNNNNTTATGTTTTAAATGGACTATCATATGCTTACCGTAACTTGAA
AGTATTTCGATTTCTTGGCTTTATATATCTTGTGGAAAGGACGAAACACCGGCCTTGGTCGGGTGGGGTA
GTTTTAGAGCTAGGCCAACATGAGGATCACCCATGTCTGCAGGGCCTAGCAAGTTAAAATAAGGCTAGTC
CGTTATCAACTTGGCCAACATGAGGATCACCCATGTCTGCAGGGCCAAGTGGCACCGAGTCGGTGCTTTT
TTTGGATCCTAGGTCTTGAAAGGAGTGGGAATTGGCTCCGGTGCCCGTCAGTGGGCAGAGCGCACATCGC
CCACAGTCCCCGAGAAGTTGGGGGGAGGGGTCGGCAATTGATCCGGTGCCTAGAGAAGGTGGCGCGGGGT
AAACTGGGAAAGTGATGTCGTGTACTGGCTCCGNCTTTTTCCCGAGGGTGGGGGAGAACCGTATATAANT
GCNNNANNCGCCNNGNNCGTTNTTTTNCGCANCGNNNTTGCCGCCNNAANNCAGNNNNNCNGNCACCATG
AANAGGNNNNNNNNCNNNNNNANNGCCGNNCNNNNNNNNNNNNNNNANGACAANAAGNANNNCNTCNNNC
NGNNCNTCGNNNNNNNTCTGNGNNNNNANNNNNGANNNNGANNANTANNNNNGNNCNNNNNANNTNTNNN
TNNGNTNNNN
